Addgene plasmid #119555: pCAT.011
Purpose: (Empty Backbone) Self replication Level T acceptor vector with LacZ compatible blue/white screening. Modified SEVA vector, RK2 ori vector.
Depositing lab: Alistair McCormick. Depositing organization: University of Edinburgh. Publication: CyanoGate: A Modular Cloning Suite for Engineering Cyanobacteria Based on the Plant MoClo Syntax. Vasudevan R, Gale GAR, Schiavon AA, Puzorjov A, Malin J, Gillespie MD, Vavitsas K, Zulkower V, Wang B, Howe CJ, Lea-Smith DJ, McCormick AJ. Plant Physiol. 2019 May;180(1):39-55. doi: 10.1104/pp.18.01401. Epub 2019 Feb 28. PubMed 30819783.
Backbone
  Vector backbone: pSEVA421
  Vector type: Synthetic Biology
Growth in bacteria
  Bacterial resistance: Spectinomycin, 50 μg/mL
  Growth temperature: 37°C
  Growth strain: DH5alpha
  Copy number: Low Copy
Gene/Insert
  Gene/Insert name: None
Terms and licenses: Academic/Nonprofit Terms; Industry Terms: Not Available to Industry
Depositor comments: Please visit https://www.biorxiv.org/content/10.1101/426700v1 for bioRxiv preprint.
How to cite: pCAT.011 was a gift from Alistair McCormick (Addgene plasmid # 119555 ; http://n2t.net/addgene:119555 ; RRID:Addgene_119555)
