[The description below was written by a language model from this plasmid's Addgene catalogue record and the feature table of its GenBank file.]
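Description:
pCAT.011 is an empty Level T acceptor vector from the CyanoGate modular cloning suite, which adapts the Plant MoClo Golden Gate syntax for engineering cyanobacteria. It is a 4,355 bp circular plasmid built by modifying the SEVA backbone pSEVA421 and is described as a self-replicating vector, meaning that assembled constructs are intended to be maintained episomally in the recipient rather than integrated into its genome. Replication depends on the broad-host-range RK2 (IncP) system. The plasmid carries oriV together with trfA, whose product binds and activates that origin, and it is recorded as low copy in E. coli. An IncP oriT allows the plasmid to be mobilised by conjugation when transfer functions are supplied in trans. Selection uses aadA, an aminoglycoside adenylyltransferase that confers resistance to spectinomycin and streptomycin.

The cloning position is occupied by a lacZ-alpha cassette made up of a CAP binding site, the lac promoter and operator, and the LacZ-alpha coding fragment containing a pUC18/19-type multiple cloning site, with standard M13 sequencing primer sites around it. In an alpha-complementing host such as DH5alpha, the intact cassette gives blue colonies. Replacing it with assembled lower-level modules yields white colonies, which provides a visual screen for successful assemblies. The Type IIS restriction sites and overhangs that define the acceptor position are not annotated in the feature table. The lambda t0 and rrnB T1 terminators flank the cargo region, as is usual in SEVA designs, and insulate it from transcription elsewhere in the backbone. The plasmid contains no insert and serves as the final destination vector for multigene constructs.
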