LOCUS       Exported 4355 bp ds-DNA circular SYN 12-MAY-2021
DEFINITION  Self replication Level T acceptor vector with LacZ compatible
            blue/white screening. Modified SEVA vector, RK2 ori vector. .
ACCESSION   .
VERSION     .
KEYWORDS    pCAT.011
SOURCE      synthetic DNA construct
  ORGANISM  synthetic DNA construct
REFERENCE   1 (bases 1 to 4355)
  AUTHORS   Vasudevan R, Gale GAR, Schiavon AA, Puzorjov A, Malin J, Gillespie
            MD, Vavitsas K, Zulkower V, Wang B, Howe CJ, Lea-Smith DJ, McCormick
            AJ
  TITLE     CyanoGate: A Modular Cloning Suite for Engineering Cyanobacteria
            Based on the Plant MoClo Syntax.
  JOURNAL   Plant Physiol. 2019 May;180(1):39-55. doi: 10.1104/pp.18.01401. Epub
            2019 Feb 28.
  PUBMED    30819783
REFERENCE   2 (bases 1 to 4355)
  AUTHORS   .
  TITLE     Direct Submission
  JOURNAL   Exported May 12, 2021 from SnapGene Server 1.1.58
            http://www.snapgene.com
FEATURES             Location/Qualifiers
     source          1..4355
                     /organism="synthetic DNA construct"
                     /mol_type="other DNA"
     protein_bind    121..142
                     /label=CAP binding site
                     /bound_moiety="E. coli catabolite activator protein"
                     /note="CAP binding activates transcription in the presence
                     of cAMP."
     promoter        157..187
                     /label=lac promoter
                     /note="promoter for the E. coli lac operon"
     protein_bind    195..211
                     /label=lac operator
                     /bound_moiety="lac repressor encoded by lacI"
                     /note="The lac repressor binds to the lac operator to
                     inhibit transcription in E. coli. This inhibition can be
                     relieved by adding lactose or
                     isopropyl-beta-D-thiogalactopyranoside (IPTG)."
     primer_bind     200..222
                     /label=M13/pUC Reverse
                     /note="In lacZ gene"
     primer_bind     219..235
                     /label=M13 rev
                     /note="common sequencing primer, one of multiple similar
                     variants"
     primer_bind     219..235
                     /label=M13 Reverse
                     /note="In lacZ gene. Also called M13-rev"
     CDS             231..554
                     /codon_start=1
                     /gene="lacZ fragment"
                     /product="LacZ-alpha fragment of beta-galactosidase"
                     /label=lacZ-alpha
                     /translation="MTMITPSLHACRSTLEDPRVPSSNSLAVVLQRRDWENPGVTQLNR
                     LAAHPPFASWRNSEEARTDRPSQQLRSLNGEWRLMRYFLLTHLCGISHRIWCTLSTICS
                     DAA"
     misc_feature    248..304
                     /label=MCS
                     /note="pUC18/19 multiple cloning site"
     primer_bind     complement(305..322)
                     /label=M13 Forward
                     /note="In lacZ gene. Also called M13-F20 or M13 (-21)
                     Forward"
     primer_bind     complement(305..321)
                     /label=M13 fwd
                     /note="common sequencing primer, one of multiple similar
                     variants"
     primer_bind     complement(314..336)
                     /label=M13/pUC Forward
                     /note="In lacZ gene"
     primer_bind     complement(530..549)
                     /label=pRS-marker
                     /note="pRS vectors, use to sequence yeast selectable
                     marker"
     terminator      612..706
                     /label=lambda t0 terminator
                     /note="transcription terminator from phage lambda"
     CDS             942..1733
                     /codon_start=1
                     /gene="aadA"
                     /product="aminoglycoside adenylyltransferase (Murphy,
                     1985)"
                     /label=SmR
                     /note="confers resistance to spectinomycin and
                     streptomycin"
                     /translation="MREAVIAEVSTQLSEVVGVIERHLEPTLLAVHLYGSAVDGGLKPH
                     SDIDLLVTVTVRLDETTRRALINDLLETSASPGESEILRAVEVTIVVHDDIIPWRYPAK
                     RELQFGEWQRNDILAGIFEPATIDIDLAILLTKAREHSVALVGPAAEELFDPVPEQDLF
                     EALNETLTLWNSPPDWAGDERNVVLTLSRIWYSAVTGKIAPKDVAADWAMERLPAQYQP
                     VILEARQAYLGQEEDRLASRADQLEEFVHYVKGEITKVVGK"
     oriT            1879..1987
                     /note="incP origin of transfer"
     CDS             complement(2048..3196)
                     /codon_start=1
                     /product="trans-acting replication protein that binds to
                     and activates oriV"
                     /label=trfA
                     /translation="MNRTFDRKAYRQELIDAGFSAEDAETIASRTVMRAPRETFQSVGS
                     IVQQATAKIERDSVQLAPPALPAPSAAVERSRRLEQEAAGLAKSMTIDTRGTMTTKKRK
                     TAGEDLAKQVSEAKQAALLKHTKQQIKEMQLSLFDIAPWPDTMRAMPNDTARSALFTTR
                     NKKIPREALQNKVIFHVNKDVKITYTGVELRADDDELVWQQVLEYAKRTPIGEPITFTF
                     YELCQDLGWSINGRYYTKAEECLSRLQATAMGFTSDRVGHLESVSLLHRFRVLDRGKKT
                     SRCQVLIDEEIVVLFAGDHYTKFIWEKYRKLSPTARRMFDYFSSHREPYPLKLETFRLM
                     CGSDSTRVKKWREQVGEACEELRGSGLVEHAWVNDDLVHCKR"
     rep_origin      3589..4120
                     /label=oriV
                     /note="incP origin of replication"
     terminator      4247..4333
                     /gene="Escherichia coli rrnB"
                     /label=rrnB T1 terminator
                     /note="transcription terminator T1 from the E. coli rrnB
                     gene"
ORIGIN
        1 ttaagaagcg gaagagcgcc caatacgcaa accgcctctc cccgcgcgtt ggccgattca
       61 ttaatgcagc tggcacgaca ggtttcccga ctggaaagcg ggcagtgagc gcaacgcaat
      121 taatgtgagt tagctcactc attaggcacc ccaggcttta cactttatgc ttccggctcg
      181 tatgttgtgt ggaattgtga gcggataaca atttcacaca ggaaacagct atgaccatga
      241 ttacgccaag cttgcatgcc tgcaggtcga ctctagagga tccccgggta ccgagctcga
      301 attcactggc cgtcgtttta caacgtcgtg actgggaaaa ccctggcgtt acccaactta
      361 atcgccttgc agcacatccc cctttcgcca gctggcgtaa tagcgaagag gcccgcaccg
      421 atcgcccttc ccaacagttg cgcagcctga atggcgaatg gcgcctgatg cggtattttc
      481 tccttacgca tctgtgcggt atttcacacc gcatatggtg cactctcagt acaatctgct
      541 ctgatgccgc atagttaagc cagccccgac acccgccaac acccgctgaa ctagtcttgg
      601 aagactcggg agactcctgt tgatagatcc agtaatgacc tcagaactcc atctggattt
      661 gttcagaacg ctcggttgcc gccgggcgtt ttttattggt gagaatccag gggtccccaa
      721 taattacgat ttacgtattt aaatgaacct tgaccgaacg cagcggtggt aacggcgcag
      781 tggcggtttt catggcttgt tatgactgtt tttttggggt acagtctatg cctcgggcat
      841 ccaagcagca agcgcgttac gccgtgggtc gatgtttgat gttatggagc agcaacgatg
      901 ttacgcagca gggcagtcgc cctaaaacaa agttaaacat catgagggaa gcggtgatcg
      961 ccgaagtatc gactcaacta tcagaggtag ttggcgtcat cgagcgccat ctcgaaccga
     1021 cgttgctggc cgtacatttg tacggctccg cagtggatgg cggcctgaag ccacacagtg
     1081 atattgattt gctggttacg gtgaccgtaa ggcttgatga aacaacgcgg cgagctttga
     1141 tcaacgacct tttggaaact tcggcttccc ctggagagag cgagattctc cgcgctgtag
     1201 aagtcaccat tgttgtgcac gacgacatca ttccgtggcg ttatccagct aagcgcgaac
     1261 tgcaatttgg agaatggcag cgcaatgaca ttcttgcagg tatcttcgag ccagccacga
     1321 tcgacattga tctggctatc ttgctgacaa aagcaagaga acatagcgtt gccttggtag
     1381 gtccagcggc ggaggaactc tttgatccgg ttcctgaaca ggatctattt gaggcgctaa
     1441 atgaaacctt aacgctatgg aactcgccgc ccgactgggc tggcgatgag cgaaatgtag
     1501 tgcttacgtt gtcccgcatt tggtacagcg cagtaaccgg caaaatcgcg ccgaaggatg
     1561 tcgctgccga ctgggcaatg gagcgcctgc cggcccagta tcagcccgtc atacttgaag
     1621 ctagacaggc ttatcttgga caagaagaag atcgcttggc ctcgcgcgca gatcagttgg
     1681 aagaatttgt ccactacgtg aaaggcgaga tcaccaaggt agtcggcaaa taagacaatt
     1741 gtccttttcc gctgcataac cctgcttcgg ggtcattata gcgatttttt cggtatatcc
     1801 atcctttttc gcacgatata caggattttg ccaaagggtt cgtgtagact ttccttggtg
     1861 tatccaacgg cgtcagccgg gcaggatagg tgaagtaggc ccacccgcga gcgggtgttc
     1921 cttcttcact gtcccttatt cgcacctggc ggtgctcaac gggaatcctg ctctgcgagg
     1981 ctggccgtag gccggccgcg atgcaggtgg ctgctgaacc cccagccgga actgacccca
     2041 caaggcccta gcgtttgcaa tgcaccaggt catcattgac ccaggcgtgt tccaccaggc
     2101 cgctgcctcg caactcttcg caggcttcgc cgacctgctc gcgccacttc ttcacgcggg
     2161 tggaatccga tccgcacatg aggcggaagg tttccagctt gagcgggtac ggctcccggt
     2221 gcgagctgaa atagtcgaac atccgtcggg ccgtcggcga cagcttgcgg tacttctccc
     2281 atatgaattt cgtgtagtgg tcgccagcaa acagcacgac gatttcctcg tcgatcagga
     2341 cctggcaacg ggacgttttc ttgccacggt ccaggacgcg gaagcggtgc agcagcgaca
     2401 ccgattccag gtgcccaacg cggtcggacg tgaagcccat cgccgtcgcc tgtaggcgcg
     2461 acaggcattc ctcggccttc gtgtaatacc ggccattgat cgaccagccc aggtcctggc
     2521 aaagctcgta gaacgtgaag gtgatcggct cgccgatagg ggtgcgcttc gcgtactcca
     2581 acacctgctg ccacaccagt tcgtcatcgt cggcccgcag ctcgacgccg gtgtaggtga
     2641 tcttcacgtc cttgttgacg tggaaaatga ccttgttttg cagcgcctcg cgcgggattt
     2701 tcttgttgcg cgtggtgaac agggcagagc gggccgtgtc gtttggcatc gctcgcatcg
     2761 tgtccggcca cggcgcaata tcgaacaagg aaagctgcat ttccttgatc tgctgcttcg
     2821 tgtgtttcag caacgcggcc tgcttggctt cgctgacctg ttttgccagg tcctcgccgg
     2881 cggtttttcg cttcttggtc gtcatagttc ctcgcgtgtc gatggtcatc gacttcgcca
     2941 aacctgccgc ctcctgttcg agacgacgcg aacgctccac ggcggccgat ggcgcgggca
     3001 gggcaggggg agccagttgc acgctgtcgc gctcgatctt ggccgtagct tgctggacta
     3061 tcgagccgac ggactggaag gtttcgcggg gcgcacgcat gacggtgcgg cttgcgatgg
     3121 tttcggcatc ctcggcggaa aaccccgcgt cgatcagttc ttgcctgtat gccttccggt
     3181 caaacgtccg attcattcac cctccttgcg ggattgcccc ggaattaatt ccccggatcg
     3241 atccgtcgat cttgatcccc tgcgccatca gatccttggc ggcaagaaag ccatccagtt
     3301 tactttgcag ggcttcccaa ccttaccaga gggcgcccca gctggcaatt ccggttcgct
     3361 tgctgtccat aaaaccgccc agtctagcta tcgccatgta agcccactgc aagctacctg
     3421 ctttctcttt gcgcttgcgt tttcccttgt ccagatagcc cagtagctga cattcatccg
     3481 gggtcagcac cgtttctgcg gactggcttt ctacgtggct gccatttttg gggtgaggcc
     3541 gttcgcggcc gaggggcgca gcccctgggg ggatgggagg cccgcgttag cgggccggga
     3601 gggttcgaga agggggggca ccccccttcg gcgtgcgcgg tcacgcgcac agggcgcagc
     3661 cctggttaaa aacaaggttt ataaatattg gtttaaaagc aggttaaaag acaggttagc
     3721 ggtggccgaa aaacgggcgg aaacccttgc aaatgctgga ttttctgcct gtggacagcc
     3781 cctcaaatgt caataggtgc gcccctcatc tgtcagcact ctgcccctca agtgtcaagg
     3841 atcgcgcccc tcatctgtca gtagtcgcgc ccctcaagtg tcaataccgc agggcactta
     3901 tccccaggct tgtccacatc atctgtggga aactcgcgta aaatcaggcg ttttcgccga
     3961 tttgcgaggc tggccagctc cacgtcgccg gccgaaatcg agcctgcccc tcatctgtca
     4021 acgccgcgcc gggtgagtcg gcccctcaag tgtcaacgtc cgcccctcat ctgtcagtga
     4081 gggccaagtt ttccgcgagg tatccacaac gccggcggcc ctacatggct ctgctgtagt
     4141 gagtgggttg cgctccggca gcggtcctga tcccccgcag aaaaaaagga tctcaagaag
     4201 atcctttgat cttttctacg gcgcgcccag ctgtctaggg cggcggattt gtcctactca
     4261 ggagagcgtt caccgacaaa caacagataa aacgaaaggc ccagtctttc gactgagcct
     4321 ttcgttttat ttgatgcctt gccgagtctt cttaa
//
